>Addgene plasmid #170028 | pKB236.1 | addgene full sequence | sequence record 335958 | Addgene NGS Result
GGCATAAATATCTCACTCGCAATCAAATTCAGCCGATAGCGGAACGGGAAGGCGACTGGAGTGCCATGTC
CGGTTTTCAACAAACCATGCAAATGCTGAATGAGGGCATCGTTCCCACTGCGATGCTGGTTGCCAACGAT
CAGATGGCGCTGGGCGCAATGCGCGCCATTACCGAGTCCGGGCTGCGCGTTGGTGCGGATATCTCGGTAG
TGGGATACGACGATACCGAAGACAGCTCATGTTATATCCCGCCGTTAACCACCATCAAACAGGATTTTCG
CCTGCTGGGGCAAACCAGCGTGGACCGCTTGCTGCAACTCTCTCAGGGCCAGGCGGTGAAGGGCAATCAG
CTGTTGCCCGTCTCACTGGTGAAAAGAAAAACCACCCTGGCGCCCAATACGCAAACCGCCTCTCCCCGCG
CGTTGGCCGATTCATTAATGCAGCTGGCACGACAGGTTTCCCGACTGGAAAGCGGGCAGTGAGGCATCAA
ATAAAACGAAAGGCTCAGTCGAAAGACTGGGCCTTTCGTTTTATCTGTTGTTTGTCGGTGAACGCTCTCC
TGAGTAGGACAAATCCGCCGCCCTAGACCTAGGGCGTTCGGCTGCGGCGAGCGGTATCAGCTCACTCAAA
GGCGGTAATACGTAAATCACTGCATAATTCGTGTCGCTCAAGGCGCACTCCCGTTCTGGATAATGTTTTT
TGCGCCGACATCATAACGGTTCTGGCTAATATTCTGAAATGAGCTGTTGACAATTAATCATCGGCTCGTA
TAATGTGTGGAATTGTGAGCGGATAACAATTTCACACAGGGCCCAAGTTCACTTAAAAAGGAGATCAACA
ATGAAAGCAATTTTCGTACTGAAACATCTTAATCATGCTATGGAGTATTTCTGATGAAAGCTACTAAACT
GGTACTGGGCGCGGTAATCCTGGGTTCTACTCTGCTGGCAGGTTGCTCCAGCAACGCTAAAATCGATCAG
GGAATTAACCCGTATGTTGGCTTTGAAATGGGTTACGACTGGTTAGGTCGTATGCCGTACAAAGGCAGCG
TTGAAAACGGTGCATACAAAGCTCAGGGCGTTCAACTGACCGCTAAACTGGGTTACCCAATCACTGACGA
CCTGGACATCTACACTCGTCTGGGTGGCATGGTATGGCGTGCAGACACTAAATCCAACGTTTATGGTAAA
AACCACGACACCGGCGTTTCTCCGGTCTTCGCTGGCGGTGTTGAGTACGCGATCACTCCTGAAATCGCTA
CCCGTCTGGAATACCAGTGGACCAACAACATCGGTGACGCACACACCATCGGCACTCGTCCGGACAACGG
TATTGGTACCAGTCAAGAGCCTGCAGCGCCCGCCGCAGAGGCGACTCCTGCTGCTGAAGCTCCAGCTAGC
GAAGCGCCTGCAGCAGAAGCTGCCCCAGCGGATGCTGCCGAAGCCCCAGCCGCTGGCATCAGTCAGGAAC
CTGCTGCACCAGCTGCGGAAGCTACACCAGCAGCGGAGGCACCAGCGAGTGAAGCACCGGCTGCGGAAGC
CGCTCCTGCAGATGCCGCTGAGGCTCCAGCTGCGGGTATCGGAGGAACAAATTTACCAATTGTGGAACGT
CCAGTTTGCAAGGATTCTACCCGTATCCGTATTACTGACAACATGTTCTGTGCTGGTTATAAGCCCGATG
AGGGTAAACGAGGTGATGCTTGTGAGGGTGATAGTGGCGGTCCATTTGTTATGAAGAGTCCGTTCAACAA
CAGATGGTATCAGATGGGTATTGTATCTTGGGGTGAGGGTTGTGATCGTGATGGTAAGTATGGATTCTAT
ACTCATGTATTCCGTTAGCATCTTGCAGAGAAGTATCTTGCGTTACAGTTAATACCCCGCCATCCTCATA
GGTCGTCACACTAATGGAGTACGCAGATGATACAGCTGCCTGGCGGCAGTAGCGCGGTGGTCCCACCTGA
CCCCATGCCGAACTCAGAAGTGAAACTATAAACGCAGAAAGGCCCACCCGAAGGTGAGCCAGTGTGACTC
TAGTAGAGAGCGTTCACCGACAAACAACAGATAAAACGAAAGGCCCAGTCTTTCGACTGAGCCTTTCGTT
TTATTTGATGCCTGGTCATTTGTACAGTTCATCCATGCCCATTACGTCGGTGAAGGCTTTTTGCCACTCT
TTGAAATTGAGTTCAGTTTTCGAATGTTTCAGTTCCGTTTTGCGAAACACATACATCGGCTGATTTTTCA
GATAGTTCGCGGCCATGGGTTTCGCAAAGGTGTATGTGGTGCGAGCCGTGCTACGGTAGCGTTTACCGTT
ACCCGTGGTGTAACTCCATTTAAAGGTAGAAATAATTGTTTTATCATTGGGATACGTCTTTTTGCTACGA
CACCAGTCCGCCGCCGTCAGGCTGTTGGTCATCACTGGGCCATCCGCCGGGAAGCCGGTGCCTTTAACTT
GTGCTTCACCTTTAATATGTGAACCTTCGTAAGTGTACCGATAATTCACGGTCAGGCTCGCCCCATCCTC
GAATTGCATGGTGCGATGGACCTGATAGCCACTGCCATCCACCATAGCCGCCTGAAATGGGCTCATTCCG
TCTGGGTAGGGCAGATACTGATGAAAACCATAACCAATATGCGGTACCAGAATCCACGGACTAAATTGCA
AGTCGCCCTTGGTAGATTTCAAATTCAATTCTTCATAGCCGTCGTTCGGGTTGCCGGTGCCTTGGCCCAC
CATGTCGAAATCAACTCCGTTGATGCTGCCGAAAATATGCAGTTCATGTGTAGCAGGCAGCGACGCCATG
TTATCCTCCTCACCTTTCGAAACCATCTAGTATTTCTCCTCTTTACTACGGCTCTACTACTCGATAGACT
TATAACCGAGACGGTAGCCTGATTGAGTTAAACGTAAAGGCAACGAAGAAGGTCTGTACAGACGATGTTG
TTAAACAGTTTATCAATGGCGGTATCCGACGTCGGCCGTAGGCGTCGGAGATTCCGGAGCGTAATAGGGA
GTAGACGGAACGCGGAAGCGATAAAAATTCTGCCTCGTGATACGCCTATTTTTATAGGTTAATGTCATGA
TAATAATGGTTTATTAGACGTCAGGTGGCACCATGGGAAATGTGCGCGGAACCCCTATTTGTTTATTTTT
CTAAATACATTAAAATATGTATCCGCTCATGAGACAATAACCCTGATAAATGCTTCAATAATATTGAAAA
AGGAAGAGTATGAGTATTCAACATTTCAGTGTCGCCCTTATTCACTTTTTTGCGGCATTTTGCCTTCCCG
TTTTTGCTCACCCAGAAACGCTGGTGAAAGTAAAAGATGCTGAAGATCAGTTGGGTGCACGAGTGGGTTA
CATCGAACTGGATCTCAACAGCGGTAAGATCCTTGAGAGTTTTCGCCCCGAAGAACGTTTTCCAATGATG
AGCACTTTTAAAGTTCTGCTATGTGGCGCGGTATTATACCGTATTGACGCCGGGCAAGAGCAACTCGGTC
GCCGCATACACTATTCTCAGAATGACTTGGTTGAGTACTCACCAGTAACAGAAAAGCATCTTACGGATGG
CATGACAGTAAGAGAATTATGCAGTGCTGCCATAACCATGAGTGATAACACTGCGGCCAACTTACTTCTG
ACAACGATCGGAGGACCGAAGGAGCTAACCGCTTTTTTGCACAACATGGGGGATCATGTAACTCGCCTTG
ATCGTTGGGAACCGGAGCTGAATGAAGCCATACCAAACGACGAGCGTGACACCACGATGCCTGTAGCAAT
GGCAACAACGTTGCGCAAACTATTAACTGGCGAACTACTTACTCTAGCTTCCCGGCAACAATTAATAGAC
TGGATGGAGGCGGATAAAGTTGCAGGACCACTTCTGCGCTCGGCCCTTCCGGCTGGCTGGTTTATTGCTG
ATAAATCTGGAGCCGGTGAGCGTGGATCACGCGGTATCATTGCAGCACTGGGGCCAGATGGTAAGCCCTC
CCGTATCGTAGTTATCTACACGACGGGGAGTCAGGCAACTATGGATGAACGAAATAGACAGATCGCTGAG
ATAGGTGCCTCACTGATTAAGCATTGGTAACTGTCAGACCAAGTTTACGAGCTCGCTTGGACTCCTGTTG
ATAGATCCAGTAATGACATCAGAACTCCATCTGGATTTGTTCAGAACGCTCGGTTGCCGCCGGGCGTTTT
TTATTGGTGAGAATCCAAGCACTAGGGACAGTAAGACGGGTAAGCCTGTTGATGATACCGCTGCCTTACT
GGGTGCATTAGCCAGTCTGAATGACCTGTCACGGGATAATCCGAAGTGGTCAGACTGGAAAATCAGAGGG
CAGGAACTGCTGAACAGCAAAAAGTCAGATAGCACCACATAGCAGACCAGCCATAAAACGCCCTGAGAAG
CCCGTGACGGGCTTTTCTTGTATTATGGGTAGTTTCCTTGCATGAATCCATAAAAGGCGCCTGTAGTGCC
ATTTACCCACATTCACTGCCAGAGCCGTGAGCGCAGCGAACTGAATGTCACGAAAAAGGCAGCGACTCAG
GTGCCTGATGGTCGGAGACAAAAGGAATATTAAGCGATTTGCACGAGCTTGCGAGGGTGCTACTTAAGCC
TTTAGGGTTTTAAGGTCTGTTTTGTAGAGGAGCAAACAGCGTTTGCGACATCCTTTTGTAATACTGCGGA
ACTGACTAAAGTAGTGAGTTATACACAGGGCTGGGATCTATTCTTTTTATCTTTTTTTATTCTTTCTTTA
TTCTATAAATTATAACCACTTGAATATAAACAAAAAAAACACACAAAGGTCTAGCGGAATTTACAGAGGG
TCTAGCAGAATTTACAAGTTTTCCAGCAAAGGTCTAGCAGAATTTACAGATACCCACAACTCAAAGGAAA
AGGACATGTAATTATCATTGACTAGCCCATCTCAATTGGTATAGTGATTAAAATCACCTAGACCAATTGA
GATGTATGTCTGAATTAGTTGTTTTCAAAGCAAATGAACTAGCGATTAGTCGCTATGACTTAACGGAGCA
TGAAACCAAGCTAATTTTATGCTGTGTGGCACTACTCAACCCCACTATTGAAAACCCTACAAGGAAAGAA
CGGACGGTATCGTTCACTTATAACCAATACGCTCAGATGATGAACATCAGTAGGGAAAATGCTTATGGTG
TATTAGCTAAAGCAACCAGAGAGCTGATGACGAGAACTGTGGAAATCATGAATCCTTTGGTTAAAGGCTT
TGAGATTTTCCAGTGGACAAACTATGCCAAGTTCTCAAGCGAAAAATTAGAATTAGTTTTTAGTGAAGAG
ATATTGCCTTATCTTTTCCAGTTAAAAAAATTCATAAAATATAATCTGGAACATGTTAAGTCTTTTGAAA
ACAAATACTCTATGAGGATTTATGAGTGGTTATTAAAAGAACTAACACAAAAGAAAACTCACAAGGCAAA
TATAGAGATTAGCCTTGATGAATTTAAGTTCATGTTAATGCTTGAAAATAACTACCATGAGTTTAAAAGG
CTTAACCAATGGGTTTTGAAACCAATAAGTAAAGATTTAAACACTTACAGCAATATGAAATTGGTGGTTG
ATAAGCGAGGCCGCCCGACTGATACGTTGATTTTCCAAGTTGAACTAGATAGACAAATGGATCTCGTAAC
CGAACTTGAGAACAACCAGATAAAAATGAATGGTGACAAAATACCAACAACCATTACATCAGATTCCTAC
CTACATAACGGACTAAGAAAAACACTACACGATGCTTTAACTGCAAAAATTCAGCTCACCAGTTTTGAGG
CAAAATTTTTGAGTGACATGCAAAGTAAGTATGATCTCAATGGTTCGTTCTCATGGCTCACGCAAAAACA
ACGAACCACACTAGAGAACATACTGGCTAAATACGGAAGGATCTGAGGTTCTTATGGCTCTTGTATCTAT
CAGTGAAGCATCAAGACTAACAAACAAAAGTAGAACAACTGTTCACCGTTACATATCAAAGGGAAAACTG
TCCATATGCACAGATGAAAACGGTGTAAAAAAGATAGATACATCAGAGCTTTTACGAGTTTTTGGTGCAT
TCAAAGCTGTTCACCATGAACAGATCGACAATGTAACCTCGAGATTACCGCCTTTGAGTGAGCTGATACC
GCTCGCCGCAGCCGAACGACCGAGCGCAGCGAGTCAGTGAGCGAGGAAGCCTGCATAACGCGAAGTAATC
TTTTCGGTTTTAAAGAAAAAGGGCAGGGTGGTGACACCTTGCCGAAGCGGCATGCATTTACGTTGACACC
ATCGAATGGTGCAAAACCTTTCGCGGTATGGCATGATAGCGCCCGGAAGAGAGTCAATTCAGGGTGGTGA
ATGTGAAACCAGTAACGTTATACGATGTCGCAGAGTATGCCGGTGTCTCTTATCAGACCGTTTCCCGCGT
GGTGAACCAGGCCAGCCACGTTTCTGCGAAAACGCGGGAAAAAGTGGAAGCGGCGATGGCGGAGCTGAAT
TACATTCCCAACCGCGTGGCACAACAACTGGCGGGCAAACAGTCGTTGCTGATTGGCGTTGCCACCTCCA
GTCTGGCCCTGCACGCGCCGTCGCAAATTGTCGCGGCGATTAAATCTCGCGCCGATCAACTGGGTGCCAG
CGTGGTGGTGTCGATGGTAGAACGAAGCGGCGTCGAAGCCTGTAAAGCGGCGGTGCACAATCTTCTCGCG
CAACGCGTCAGTGGGCTGATCATTAACTATCCGCTGGATGACCAGGATGCCATTGCTGTGGAAGCTGCCT
GCACTAATGTTCCGGCGTTATTTCTTGATGTCTCTGACCAGACACCCATCAACAGTATTATTTTCTCCCA
TGAAGACGGTACGCGACTGGGCGTGGAGCATCTGGTCGCATTGGGTCACCAGCAAATCGCGCTGTTAGCG
GGCCCATTAAGTTCTGTCTCGGCGCGTCTGCGTCTGGCTGGCT
Features (pLannotate 1.2.2; 18 found; start..end, strand, type, name):
    488..574     +  terminator     rrnB T1 terminator: Escherichia coli rrnB; transcription terminator T1 from the E. coli rrnB gene
    747..775     +  promoter       tac promoter: strong E. coli promoter; hybrid between the trp and lac UV5 promoters
    783..799     +  protein_bind   lac operator: The lac repressor binds to the lac operator to inhibit transcription in E. coli. This inhibition can be relieved by adding lactose or isopropyl-β-D-thiogalactopyranoside (IPTG). lac repressor encoded by lacI
    894..980     +  CDS            lpp (fragment): LPP_ECOLI - Also known as mlpA, mulI. Experimental evidence at protein level: Swiss-Prot protein existence level 1. An outer membrane lipoprotein that controls the distance between the inner and outer membranes; adding residues to Lpp increases the width of the periplasm (PubMed:29257832). The only protein known to be covalently linked to the peptidoglycan network (PGN) (PubMed:4261992, PubMed:3013869, PubMed:4245367). Also non-covalently binds the PGN (PubMed:3013869). The link between the cell outer membrane and PGN contributes to the maintenance of the structural and functional integrity of
    984..1388    +  CDS            ompA (fragment): OMPA_SHIFL - Experimental evidence at protein level: Swiss-Prot protein existence level 1. (Microbial infection) Serves as a secondary receptor during phage Sf6 infection; infection requires both lipopolysaccharide (LPS) and the OmpA beta-barrel. From Shigella flexneri.
   1590..1835    +  CDS            F2 (fragment): THRB_HUMAN - Experimental evidence at protein level: Swiss-Prot protein existence level 1. Thrombin, which cleaves bonds after Arg and Lys, converts fibrinogen to fibrin and activates factors V, VII, VIII, XIII, and, in complex with thrombomodulin, protein C. Functions in blood homeostasis, inflammation and wound healing. From Homo sapiens (Human).
   1840..1899    -  CDS            mKelly1 (fragment): mKelly1 is a basic (constitutively fluorescent) red fluorescent protein published in 2018, derived from Entacmaea quadricolor. It is reported to be a rapidly-maturing monomer with moderate acid sensitivity.
   1993..2020    -  terminator     T7Te terminator: phage T7 early transcription terminator
   2036..2107    -  terminator     rrnB T1 terminator: transcription terminator T1 from the E. coli rrnB gene
   2119..2826    -  CDS            mNeonGreen: mNeonGreen is a basic (constitutively fluorescent) green/yellow fluorescent protein published in 2013, derived from Branchiostoma lanceolatum. It is reported to be a very rapidly-maturing monomer with moderate acid sensitivity.
   3166..3229    +  promoter       AmpR promoter: bla
   3230..4090    +  CDS            AmpR: β-lactamase; bla; confers resistance to ampicillin, carbenicillin, and related antibiotics
   4170..4204    +  terminator     lambda t0 terminator: minimal transcription terminator from phage lambda (Scholtissek and Grosse, 1987)
   4706..4928    +  rep_origin     pSC101 ori: low-copy replication origin that requires the Rep101 protein
   4976..5926    +  CDS            Rep101: RepA protein needed for replication with the pSC101 origin; rep101
   6229..6273    -  terminator     his operon terminator (fragment): This putative transcriptin terminator from the E. coli his operon has a 2-bp deletion introduced during synthesis. Its efficiency has not been determined.
   6295..6372    +  promoter       lacIq promoter: lacI (mutant); In the lacIq allele, a single base change in the promoter boosts expression of the lacI gene about 10-fold.
   6373..482     +  CDS            lacI (across the origin): lac repressor; lacI; The lac repressor binds to the lac operator to inhibit transcription in E. coli. This inhibition can be relieved by adding lactose or isopropyl-β-D-thiogalactopyranoside (IPTG).
