[The description below was written by a language model from this plasmid's Addgene catalogue record and pLannotate feature annotations shown in this document.]
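Description:
pKB236.1 is a low-copy bacterial expression and synthetic-biology plasmid of about 7 kb built on a pSC101* backbone. It replicates from the pSC101 origin with its plasmid-encoded Rep101 (RepA) protein and is selected with ampicillin through the β-lactamase gene. It also carries its own lacI repressor gene driven by the lacIq promoter, so regulation of the inducible cassette does not depend on the host's repressor supply.

The plasmid combines two functional modules. The first is a surface-display cassette in which the tac promoter and an adjacent lac operator drive a fusion protein. This fusion consists of an Lpp fragment, an OmpA fragment and a tether, followed by a human-derived peptide the record calls TCP, here lacking its C-terminal alpha-helix. The feature table annotates this region as a fragment of human prothrombin (F2), which suggests TCP is a thrombin-derived peptide, although the record does not spell out the acronym. The Lpp-OmpA scaffold is a standard way to target and anchor a passenger peptide on the outer face of the E. coli outer membrane. LacI keeps expression off until an inducer such as IPTG is added. The second module, in the opposite orientation, is an mNeonGreen reporter under the PvirK promoter, insulated by rrnB T1 and T7Te terminators. PvirK itself is not annotated in the feature table. A short hit to mKelly1 between the modules is probably a spurious or residual match.

The associated work concerns high-throughput discovery of peptide activators of a bacterial sensor kinase. In that setting the design lets a cell display a peptide variant and report, through green fluorescence, whether it triggers the signalling pathway controlling PvirK. This truncated construct presumably tests the contribution of the C-terminal helix.
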