Addgene plasmid #170028: pKB236.1
Purpose: Encodes LacI-controlled expression of surface-displayed TCP fragment lacking C-terminal alpha-helix sequence and PvirK-mNeonGreen reporter
Depositing lab: Jeffrey Tabor. Publication: High-throughput discovery of peptide activators of a bacterial sensor kinase. Brink KR, Mu AM, Hoang KV, Groszman K, Gunn JS, Tabor JJ. bioRxiv 10.1101/2021.06.01.446581.
Backbone
  Vector backbone: pSC101*
  Vector type: Bacterial Expression, Synthetic Biology
Growth in bacteria
  Bacterial resistance: Ampicillin, 100 μg/mL
  Growth temperature: 37°C
  Growth strain: DH5alpha
  Copy number: Low Copy
Gene/Insert 1
  Gene/Insert name: mNeonGreen
  Species: Branchiostoma lanceolatum
  Promoter: PvirK
  Cloning method: Unknown
  Sequencing primers: 5′ CGTCTAAGAAACCATTATTATCATGACATTAAC
Gene/Insert 2
  Gene/Insert name: TCP Δ C-terminal alpha-helix
  Species: H. sapiens (human), Synthetic; Escherichia coli
  Promoter: Ptac
  Tag / fusion protein: Lpp (N terminal on insert); OmpA (N terminal on insert); Tether (N terminal on insert)
  Cloning method: Unknown
  Sequencing primers: 5′ CGGTATCAGCTCACTCAAAGG
Resource information
  A portion of this plasmid was derived from a plasmid made by: Peptide display fusion protein sequence was obtained from Bryan Davies and was originally published in Tucker et al. 2018 (DOI:10.1016/j.cell.2017.12.009).
Terms and licenses: Academic/Nonprofit Terms; Industry Terms: Not Available to Industry
Depositor comments: Peptide display fusion protein sequence was obtained from Bryan Davies and was originally published in Tucker et al. 2018 (DOI:10.1016/j.cell.2017.12.009). Tucker AT, Leonard SP, DuBois CD, Knauf GA, Cunningham AL, Wilke CO, Trent MS, Davies BW. Discovery of Next-Generation Antimicrobials through Bacterial Self-Screening of Surface-Displayed Peptide Libraries. Cell. 2018 Jan 25;172(3):618-628.e13. doi: 10.1016/j.cell.2017.12.009. Epub 2018 Jan 4. PMID: 29307492; PMCID: PMC5786472. Please visit https://www.biorxiv.org/content/10.1101/2021.06.01.446581v1 for bioRxiv preprint.
How to cite: pKB236.1 was a gift from Jeffrey Tabor (Addgene plasmid # 170028 ; http://n2t.net/addgene:170028 ; RRID:Addgene_170028)
